>Addgene plasmid #80455 | pX330-Flag-HFSpCas9-H840A | depositor full sequence | sequence record 151476 | pX330-Flag-HFSpCas9-H840A sequence 8077 bps
CTAGAGGTACCCGTTACATAACTTACGGTAAATGGCCCGCCTGGCTGACCGCCCAACGACCCCCGCCCAT
TGACGTCAATAGTAACGCCAATAGGGACTTTCCATTGACGTCAATGGGTGGAGTATTTACGGTAAACTGC
CCACTTGGCAGTACATCAAGTGTATCATATGCCAAGTACGCCCCCTATTGACGTCAATGACGGTAAATGG
CCCGCCTGGCATTGTGCCCAGTACATGACCTTATGGGACTTTCCTACTTGGCAGTACATCTACGTATTAG
TCATCGCTATTACCATGGTCGAGGTGAGCCCCACGTTCTGCTTCACTCTCCCCATCTCCCCCCCCTCCCC
ACCCCCAATTTTGTATTTATTTATTTTTTAATTATTTTGTGCAGCGATGGGGGCGGGGGGGGGGGGGGGG
CGCGCGCCAGGCGGGGCGGGGCGGGGCGAGGGGCGGGGCGGGGCGAGGCGGAGAGGTGCGGCGGCAGCCA
ATCAGAGCGGCGCGCTCCGAAAGTTTCCTTTTATGGCGAGGCGGCGGCGGCGGCGGCCCTATAAAAAGCG
AAGCGCGCGGCGGGCGGGAGTCGCTGCGACGCTGCCTTCGCCCCGTGCCCCGCTCCGCCGCCGCCTCGCG
CCGCCCGCCCCGGCTCTGACTGACCGCGTTACTCCCACAGGTGAGCGGGCGGGACGGCCCTTCTCCTCCG
GGCTGTAATTAGCTGAGCAAGAGGTAAGGGTTTAAGGGATGGTTGGTTGGTGGGGTATTAATGTTTAATT
ACCTGGAGCACCTGCCTGAAATCACTTTTTTTCAGGTTGGACCGGTGCCACCATGGACTATAAGGACCAC
GACGGAGACTACAAGGATCATGATATTGATTACAAAGACGATGACGATAAGATGGCCCCAAAGAAGAAGC
GGAAGGTCGGTATCCACGGAGTCCCAGCAGCCGACAAGAAGTACAGCATCGGCCTGGACATCGGCACCAA
CTCTGTGGGCTGGGCCGTGATCACCGACGAGTACAAGGTGCCCAGCAAGAAATTCAAGGTGCTGGGCAAC
ACCGACCGGCACAGCATCAAGAAGAACCTGATCGGAGCCCTGCTGTTCGACAGCGGCGAAACAGCCGAGG
CCACCCGGCTGAAGAGAACCGCCAGAAGAAGATACACCAGACGGAAGAACCGGATCTGCTATCTGCAAGA
GATCTTCAGCAACGAGATGGCCAAGGTGGACGACAGCTTCTTCCACAGACTGGAAGAGTCCTTCCTGGTG
GAAGAGGATAAGAAGCACGAGCGGCACCCCATCTTCGGCAACATCGTGGACGAGGTGGCCTACCACGAGA
AGTACCCCACCATCTACCACCTGAGAAAGAAACTGGTGGACAGCACCGACAAGGCCGACCTGCGGCTGAT
CTATCTGGCCCTGGCCCACATGATCAAGTTCCGGGGCCACTTCCTGATCGAGGGCGACCTGAACCCCGAC
AACAGCGACGTGGACAAGCTGTTCATCCAGCTGGTGCAGACCTACAACCAGCTGTTCGAGGAAAACCCCA
TCAACGCCAGCGGCGTGGACGCCAAGGCCATCCTGTCTGCCAGACTGAGCAAGAGCAGACGGCTGGAAAA
TCTGATCGCCCAGCTGCCCGGCGAGAAGAAGAATGGCCTGTTCGGAAACCTGATTGCCCTGAGCCTGGGC
CTGACCCCCAACTTCAAGAGCAACTTCGACCTGGCCGAGGATGCCAAACTGCAGCTGAGCAAGGACACCT
ACGACGACGACCTGGACAACCTGCTGGCCCAGATCGGCGACCAGTACGCCGACCTGTTTCTGGCCGCCAA
GAACCTGTCCGACGCCATCCTGCTGAGCGACATCCTGAGAGTGAACACCGAGATCACCAAGGCCCCCCTG
AGCGCCTCTATGATCAAGAGATACGACGAGCACCACCAGGACCTGACCCTGCTGAAAGCTCTCGTGCGGC
AGCAGCTGCCTGAGAAGTACAAAGAGATTTTCTTCGACCAGAGCAAGAACGGCTACGCCGGCTACATTGA
CGGCGGAGCCAGCCAGGAAGAGTTCTACAAGTTCATCAAGCCCATCCTGGAAAAGATGGACGGCACCGAG
GAACTGCTCGTGAAGCTGAACAGAGAGGACCTGCTGCGGAAGCAGCGGACCTTCGACAACGGCAGCATCC
CCCACCAGATCCACCTGGGAGAGCTGCACGCCATTCTGCGGCGGCAGGAAGATTTTTACCCATTCCTGAA
GGACAACCGGGAAAAGATCGAGAAGATCCTGACCTTCCGCATCCCCTACTACGTGGGCCCTCTGGCCAGG
GGAAACAGCAGATTCGCCTGGATGACAAGAAAGTCCGAAGAAACGATTACTCCCTGGAATTTTGAGGAAG
TTGTCGATAAAGGTGCGTCAGCTCAATCGTTCATCGAGAGGATGACCGCCTTTGACAAGAATTTACCGAA
CGAAAAAGTATTGCCTAAGCACAGTTTACTTTACGAGTATTTCACAGTGTACAATGAACTCACGAAAGTT
AAGTATGTCACTGAGGGCATGCGTAAACCCGCCTTTCTAAGCGGAGAACAGAAGAAAGCAATAGTAGATC
TGTTATTCAAGACCAACCGCAAAGTGACAGTTAAGCAATTGAAAGAGGACTACTTTAAGAAAATTGAATG
CTTCGATTCTGTCGAGATCTCCGGGGTAGAAGATCGATTTAATGCGTCACTTGGTACGTATCATGACCTC
CTAAAGATAATTAAAGATAAGGACTTCCTGGATAACGAAGAGAATGAAGATATCTTAGAAGATATAGTGT
TGACTCTTACCCTCTTTGAAGATCGGGAAATGATTGAGGAAAGACTAAAAACATACGCTCACCTGTTCGA
CGATAAGGTTATGAAACAGTTAAAGAGGCGTCGCTATACGGGCTGGGGAGCCTTGTCGCGGAAACTTATC
AACGGGATAAGAGACAAGCAAAGTGGTAAAACTATTCTCGATTTTCTAAAGAGCGACGGCTTCGCCAATA
GGAACTTTATGGCCCTGATCCATGATGACTCTTTAACCTTCAAAGAGGATATACAAAAGGCACAGGTTTC
CGGACAAGGGGACTCATTGCACGAACATATTGCGAATCTTGCTGGTTCGCCAGCCATCAAAAAGGGCATA
CTCCAGACAGTCAAAGTAGTGGATGAGCTAGTTAAGGTCATGGGACGTCACAAACCGGAAAACATTGTAA
TCGAGATGGCACGCGAAAATCAAACGACTCAGAAGGGGCAAAAAAACAGTCGAGAGCGGATGAAGAGAAT
AGAAGAGGGTATTAAAGAACTGGGCAGCCAGATCTTAAAGGAGCATCCTGTGGAAAATACCCAATTGCAG
AACGAGAAACTTTACCTCTATTACCTACAAAATGGAAGGGACATGTATGTTGATCAGGAACTGGACATAA
ACCGTTTATCTGATTACGACGTCGATGCGATCGTACCCCAATCCTTTTTGAAGGACGATTCAATCGACAA
TAAAGTGCTTACACGCTCGGATAAGAACCGAGGGAAAAGTGACAATGTTCCAAGCGAGGAAGTCGTAAAG
AAAATGAAGAACTATTGGCGGCAGCTCCTAAATGCGAAACTGATAACGCAAAGAAAGTTCGATAACTTAA
CTAAAGCTGAGAGGGGTGGCTTGTCTGAACTTGACAAGGCCGGATTTATTAAACGTCAGCTCGTGGAAAC
CCGCGCCATCACAAAGCATGTTGCCCAGATACTAGATTCCCGAATGAATACGAAATACGACGAGAACGAT
AAGCTGATTCGGGAAGTCAAAGTAATCACTTTAAAGTCAAAATTGGTGTCGGACTTCAGAAAGGATTTTC
AATTCTATAAAGTTAGGGAGATAAATAACTACCACCATGCGCACGACGCTTATCTTAATGCCGTCGTAGG
GACCGCACTCATTAAGAAATACCCGAAGCTAGAAAGTGAGTTTGTGTATGGTGATTACAAAGTTTATGAC
GTCCGTAAGATGATCGCGAAAAGCGAACAGGAGATAGGCAAGGCTACAGCCAAATACTTCTTTTATTCTA
ACATTATGAATTTCTTTAAGACGGAAATCACTCTGGCAAACGGAGAGATACGCAAACGACCTTTAATTGA
AACCAATGGGGAGACAGGTGAAATCGTATGGGATAAGGGCCGGGACTTCGCGACGGTGAGAAAAGTTTTG
TCCATGCCCCAAGTCAACATAGTAAAGAAAACTGAGGTGCAGACCGGAGGGTTTTCAAAGGAATCGATTC
TTCCAAAAAGGAATAGTGATAAGCTCATCGCTCGTAAAAAGGACTGGGACCCGAAAAAGTACGGTGGCTT
CGATAGCCCTACAGTTGCCTATTCTGTCCTAGTAGTGGCAAAAGTTGAGAAGGGAAAATCCAAGAAACTG
AAGTCAGTCAAAGAATTATTGGGGATAACGATTATGGAGCGCTCGTCTTTTGAAAAGAACCCCATCGACT
TCCTTGAGGCGAAAGGTTACAAGGAAGTAAAAAAGGATCTCATAATTAAACTACCAAAGTATAGTCTGTT
TGAGTTAGAAAATGGCCGAAAACGGATGTTGGCTAGCGCCGGAGAGCTTCAAAAGGGGAACGAACTCGCA
CTACCGTCTAAATACGTGAATTTCCTGTATTTAGCGTCCCATTACGAGAAGTTGAAAGGTTCACCTGAAG
ATAACGAACAGAAGCAACTTTTTGTTGAGCAGCACAAACATTATCTCGACGAAATCATAGAGCAAATTTC
GGAATTCAGTAAGAGAGTCATCCTAGCTGATGCCAATCTGGACAAAGTATTAAGCGCATACAACAAGCAC
AGGGATAAACCCATACGTGAGCAGGCGGAAAATATTATCCATTTGTTTACTCTTACCAACCTCGGCGCTC
CAGCCGCATTCAAGTATTTTGACACAACGATAGATCGCAAACGATACACTTCTACCAAGGAGGTGCTAGA
CGCGACACTGATTCACCAATCCATCACGGGATTATATGAAACTCGGATAGATTTGTCACAGCTTGGGGGT
GACAAAAGGCCGGCGGCCACGAAAAAGGCCGGCCAGGCAAAAAAGAAAAAGTAAGAATTCCTAGAGCTCG
CTGATCAGCCTCGACTGTGCCTTCTAGTTGCCAGCCATCTGTTGTTTGCCCCTCCCCCGTGCCTTCCTTG
ACCCTGGAAGGTGCCACTCCCACTGTCCTTTCCTAATAAAATGAGGAAATTGCATCGCATTGTCTGAGTA
GGTGTCATTCTATTCTGGGGGGTGGGGTGGGGCAGGACAGCAAGGGGGAGGATTGGGAAGAGAATAGCAG
GCATGCTGGGGAGCGGCCGCAGGAACCCCTAGTGATGGAGTTGGCCACTCCCTCTCTGCGCGCTCGCTCG
CTCACTGAGGCCGGGCGACCAAAGGTCGCCCGACGCCCGGGCTTTGCCCGGGCGGCCTCAGTGAGCGAGC
GAGCGCGCAGCTGCCTGCAGGGGCGCCTGATGCGGTATTTTCTCCTTACGCATCTGTGCGGTATTTCACA
CCGCATA
[142 nt withheld, positions 5538-5679]
C
[141 nt withheld, positions 5681-5821]
CCTTTGACGTTGGAGTCCACGTTCTTT
[37 nt withheld, positions 5849-5885]
ACCCTATCTCGGGCTATTCTTTTGATTTATAAGGGATTTTGCCGATTTCGGCCTATTGGTTAAAAAATGA
GCTGATTTAACAAAAATTTAACGCGAATTTTAACAAAATATTAACGTTTACAATTTTATGGTGCACTCTC
AGTACAATCTGCTCTGATGCCGCATAGTTAAGCCAGCCCCGACACCCGCCAACACCCGCTGACGCGCCCT
GACGGGCTTGTCTGCTCCCGGCATCCGCTTACAGACAAGCTGTGACCGTCTCCGGGAGCTGCATGTGTCA
GAGGTTTTCACCGTCATCACCGAAACGCGCGAGACGAAAGGGCCTCGTGATACGCCTATTTTTATAGGTT
AATGTCATGATAATAATGGTTTCTTAGACGTCAGGTGGCACTTTTCGGGGAAATGTGCGCGGAACCCCTA
TTTGTTTATTTTTCTAAATACATTCAAATATGTATCCGCTCATGAGACAATAACCCTGATAAATGCTTCA
ATAATATTGAAAAAGGAAGAGTATGAGTATTCAACATTTCCGTGTCGCCCTTATTCCCTTTTTTGCGGCA
TTTTGCCTTCCTGTTTTTGCTCACCCAGAAACGCTGGTGAAAGTAAAAGATGCTGAAGATCAGTTGGGTG
CACGAGTGGGTTACATCGAACTGGATCTCAACAGCGGTAAGATCCTTGAGAGTTTTCGCCCCGAAGAACG
TTTTCCAATGATGAGCACTTTTAAAGTTCTGCTATGTGGCGCGGTATTATCCCGTATTGACGCCGGGCAA
GAGCAACTCGGTCGCCGCATACACTATTCTCAGAATGACTTGGTTGAGTACTCACCAGTCACAGAAAAGC
ATCTTACGGATGGCATGACAGTAAGAGAATTATGCAGTGCTGCCATAACCATGAGTGATAACACTGCGGC
CAACTTACTTCTGACAACGATCGGAGGACCGAAGGAGCTAACCGCTTTTTTGCACAACATGGGGGATCAT
GTAACTCGCCTTGATCGTTGGGAACCGGAGCTGAATGAAGCCATACCAAACGACGAGCGTGACACCACGA
TGCCTGTAGCAATGGCAACAACGTTGCGCAAACTATTAACTGGCGAACTACTTACTCTAGCTTCCCGGCA
ACAATTAATAGACTGGATGGAGGCGGATAAAGTTGCAGGACCACTTCTGCGCTCGGCCCTTCCGGCTGGC
TGGTTTATTGCTGATAAATCTGGAGCCGGTGAGCGTGGAAGCCGCGGTATCATTGCAGCACTGGGGCCAG
ATGGTAAGCCCTCCCGTATCGTAGTTATCTACACGACGGGGAGTCAGGCAACTATGGATGAACGAAATAG
ACAGATCGCTGAGATAGGTGCCTCACTGATTAAGCATTGGTAACTGTCAGACCAAGTTTACTCATATATA
CTTTAGATTGATTTAAAACTTCATTTTTAATTTAAAAGGATCTAGGTGAAGATCCTTTTTGATAATCTCA
TGACCAAAATCCCTTAACGTGAGTTTTCGTTCCACTGAGCGTCAGACCCCGTAGAAAAGATCAAAGGATC
TTCTTGAGATCCTTTTTTTCTGCGCGTAATCTGCTGCTTGCAAACAAAAAAACCACCGCTACCAGCGGTG
GTTTGTTTGCCGGATCAAGAGCTACCAACTCTTTTTCCGAAGGTAACTGGCTTCAGCAGAGCGCAGATAC
CAAATACTGTCCTTCTAGTGTAGCCGTAGTTAGGCCACCACTTCAAGAACTCTGTAGCACCGCCTACATA
CCTCGCTCTGCTAATCCTGTTACCAGTGGCTGCTGCCAGTGGCGATAAGTCGTGTCTTACCGGGTTGGAC
TCAAGACGATAGTTACCGGATAAGGCGCAGCGGTCGGGCTGAACGGGGGGTTCGTGCACACAGCCCAGCT
TGGAGCGAACGACCTACACCGAACTGAGATACCTACAGCGTGAGCTATGAGAAAGCGCCACGCTTCCCGA
AGGGAGAAAGGCGGACAGGTATCCGGTAAGCGGCAGGGTCGGAACAGGAGAGCGCACGAGGGAGCTTCCA
GGGGGAAACGCCTGGTATCTTTATAGTCCTGTCGGGTTTCGCCACCTCTGACTTGAGCGTCGATTTTTGT
GATGCTCGTCAGGGGGGCGGAGCCTATGGAAAAACGCCAGCAACGCGGCCTTTTTACGGTTCCTGGCCTT
TTGCTGGCCTTTTGCTCACATG
Features (pLannotate 1.2.2; 14 found; start..end, strand, type, name):
     12..297     +  enhancer       CMV enhancer: human cytomegalovirus immediate early enhancer; contains an 18-bp deletion relative to the standard CMV enhancer
    299..576     +  promoter       chicken β-actin promoter: No description available
    577..805     +  intron         hybrid intron: hybrid between chicken β-actin (CBA) and minute virus of mice (MMV) introns (Gray et al., 2011)
    943..5043    +  CDS            cas9: CAS9_STRP1 - Also known as csn1 From Streptococcus pyogenes serotype M1.
   5044..5091    +  CDS            nucleoplasmin NLS: bipartite nuclear localization signal from nucleoplasmin
   5125..5236    +  polyA_signal   bGH poly(A) signal: bovine growth hormone polyadenylation signal
   5341..5481    +  repeat_region  AAV2 ITR: inverted terminal repeat of adeno-associated virus serotype 2 inverted
   5486..5537    -  misc_feature   bom (fragment): basis of mobility region from pBR322
   5556..5936    +  rep_origin     M13 ori (sequence partly withheld): M13 bacteriophage origin of replication; arrow indicates direction of (+) strand synthesis
   6012..6061    -  misc_feature   bom (fragment): basis of mobility region from pBR322
   6163..6198    -  CDS            rop (fragment): Rop protein, which maintains plasmids at low copy number; rop
   6293..6397    +  promoter       AmpR promoter: bla
   6398..7258    +  CDS            AmpR: β-lactamase; bla; confers resistance to ampicillin, carbenicillin, and related antibiotics
   7429..8017    +  rep_origin     ori: high-copy-number ColE1/pMB1/pBR322/pUC origin of replication
