[The description below was written by a language model from this plasmid's Addgene catalogue record and pLannotate feature annotations shown in this document.]
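Description:
pX330-Flag-HFSpCas9-H840A is an 8,077 bp mammalian expression plasmid built on the pX330 CRISPR backbone for expressing a high-fidelity variant of Streptococcus pyogenes Cas9 that carries the H840A substitution. It is maintained in E. coli as a high-copy plasmid through a ColE1/pUC-type origin and selected with ampicillin via the β-lactamase gene and its own promoter. The backbone also contains an M13/f1-type phage origin, short fragments annotated as bom and rop, and a single AAV2 inverted terminal repeat downstream of the expression cassette. With only one ITR annotated, the plasmid should be regarded as a transfection vector rather than an AAV packaging construct.

The payload is a single Pol II cassette driven by the CBh promoter, seen in the feature table as a CMV enhancer, the chicken β-actin promoter and a hybrid CBA/MVM intron, which together give strong expression in many mammalian cell types. The Cas9 open reading frame carries an N-terminal 3xFLAG tag for detection or immunoprecipitation. It is flanked by nuclear localisation signals: an N-terminal NLS listed in the catalogue fields and a C-terminal bipartite nucleoplasmin NLS. The transcript is terminated by the bovine growth hormone polyadenylation signal.

H840A is generally known to inactivate the HNH nuclease domain, turning Cas9 into a nickase that cuts only one DNA strand, although the record itself describes the construct simply as a high-fidelity SpCas9 expression vector. The specific fidelity-enhancing mutations are not listed. The annotation also shows no U6 promoter or guide RNA scaffold, unlike the usual pX330 layout, so a guide RNA would probably have to be supplied from a separate construct.
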