Addgene plasmid #80455: pX330-Flag-HFSpCas9-H840A
Purpose: high fidelity SpCas9 mammalian expression vector
Depositing lab: Ervin Welker. Depositing organization: HUN-REN Biological Research Centre Szeged (HUN-REN Szegedi Biológiai Kutatóközpont).
Backbone
  Vector backbone: pX330
  Backbone size w/o insert (bp): 3980
  Total vector size (bp): 8077
  Vector type: Mammalian Expression, CRISPR
Growth in bacteria
  Bacterial resistance: Ampicillin, 100 μg/mL
  Growth temperature: 37°C
  Growth strain: NEB Stable
  Copy number: High Copy
Gene/Insert
  Gene/Insert name: HFSpCas9_H840A (alt name: High Fidelity Streptococcus pyogenes Cas9 nuclease)
  Species: Streptococcus pyogenes
  Insert size (bp): 4097
  Promoter: CBh
  Tag / fusion protein: 3xFLAG (N terminal on insert); NLS (N terminal on insert); NLS (C terminal on insert)
  Cloning method: Unknown
  Sequencing primers: 5′ TAGAAGGCACAGTCGAGG
Terms and licenses: Academic/Nonprofit Terms; Industry Terms: Not Available to Industry
How to cite: pX330-Flag-HFSpCas9-H840A was a gift from Ervin Welker (Addgene plasmid # 80455 ; http://n2t.net/addgene:80455 ; RRID:Addgene_80455)
