>Addgene plasmid #80455 | pX330-Flag-HFSpCas9-H840A | addgene partial sequence | sequence record 156537 | pCBhProF 5'-agggatggttggttggtggg-3'
GGTTGGACCGGTGCCACCATGGACTATAAGGACCACGACGGAGACTACAAGGATCATGATATTGATTACA
AAGACGATGACGATAAGATGGCCCCAAAGAAGAAGCGGAAGGTCGGTATCCACGGAGTCCCAGCAGCCGA
CAAGAAGTACAGCATCGGCCTGGACATCGGCACCAACTCTGTGGGCTGGGCCGTGATCACCGACGAGTAC
AAGGTGCCCAGCAAGAAATTCAAGGTGCTGGGCAACACCGACCGGCACAGCATCAAGAAGAACCTGATCG
GAGCCCTGCTGTTCGACAGCGGCGAAACAGCCGAGGCCACCCGGCTGAAGAGAACCGCCAGAAGAAGATA
CACCAGACGGAAGAACCGGATCTGCTATCTGCAAGAGATCTTCAGCAACGAGATGGCCAAGGTGGACGAC
AGCTTCTTCCACAGACTGGAAGAGTCCTTCCTGGTGGAAGAGGATAAGAAGCACGAGCGGCACCCCATCT
TCGGCAACATCGTGGACGAGGTGGCCTACCACGAGAAGTACCCCACCATCTACCACCTGAGAAAGAAACT
GGTGGACAGCACCGACAAGGCCGACCTGCGGCTGATCTATCTGGCCCTGGCCCACATGATCAAGTTCCGG
GGCCACTTCCTGATCGAGGGCGACCTGAACCCCGACAACAGCGACGTGGACAAGCTGTTCATC
