>Addgene plasmid #80455 | pX330-Flag-HFSpCas9-H840A | addgene partial sequence | sequence record 158523 | KJdCas9-F1 5'-GACGTCACAAACCGGAAAAC-3'
ACGACTCAGAAGGGGCAAAAAAACAGTCGAGAGCGGATGAAGAGAATAGAAGAGGGTATTAAAGAACTGG
GCAGCCAGATCTTAAAGGAGCATCCTGTGGAAAATACCCAATTGCAGAACGAGAAACTTTACCTCTATTA
CCTACAAAATGGAAGGGACATGTATGTTGATCAGGAACTGGACATAAACCGTTTATCTGATTACGACGTC
GATGCGATCGTACCCCAATCCTTTTTGAAGGACGATTCAATCGACAATAAAGTGCTTACACGCTCGGATA
AGAACCGAGGGAAAAGTGACAATGTTCCAAGCGAGGAAGTCGTAAAGAAAATGAAGAACTATTGGCGGCA
GCTCCTAAATGCGAAACTGATAACGCAAAGAAAGTTCGATAACTTAACTAAAGCTGAGAGGGGTGGCTTG
TCTGAACTTGACAAGGCCGGATTTATTAAACGTCAGCTCGTGGAAACCCGCGCCATCACAAAGCATGTTG
CGCAGATACTAGATTCCCGAATGAATACGAAATACGACGAGAACGATAAGCTGATTCGGGAAGTCAAAGT
AATCACTTTAAAGTCAAAATTGGTGTCGGACTTCAGAAAGGATTTTCAATTCTATAAAGTTAGGGAGATA
AATAACTACCACCATGCGCACGACGCTTATCTTAATGCCGTCGTAGGGACCGCACTCATTAAGAAATACC
CGAAGCTAGAAAGTGAGTTTGTGTATGGTGATTACAAAGTTTATGACGTCCGTAAGATGATCGCGAAAAG
CGAACAGGAGATAGGCAAGGCTACAGCCAAATACTTCTTTTATTCTAACATTATGAATTTCTT
